>Addgene plasmid #245213 | pET-28b His6-TEV-SHP2-FL(T507K) | addgene full sequence | sequence record 487892 | Addgene NGS Result
TTGAGATCCTTTTTTTCTGCGCGTAATCTGCTGCTTGCAAACAAAAAAACCACCGCTACCAGCGGTGGTT
TGTTTGCCGGATCAAGAGCTACCAACTCTTTTTCCGAAGGTAACTGGCTTCAGCAGAGCGCAGATACCAA
ATACTGTCCTTCTAGTGTAGCCGTAGTTAGGCCACCACTTCAAGAACTCTGTAGCACCGCCTACATACCT
CGCTCTGCTAATCCTGTTACCAGTGGCTGCTGCCAGTGGCGATAAGTCGTGTCTTACCGGGTTGGACTCA
AGACGATAGTTACCGGATAAGGCGCAGCGGTCGGGCTGAACGGGGGGTTCGTGCACACAGCCCAGCTTGG
AGCGAACGACCTACACCGAACTGAGATACCTACAGCGTGAGCTATGAGAAAGCGCCACGCTTCCCGAAGG
GAGAAAGGCGGACAGGTATCCGGTAAGCGGCAGGGTCGGAACAGGAGAGCGCACGAGGGAGCTTCCAGGG
GGAAACGCCTGGTATCTTTATAGTCCTGTCGGGTTTCGCCACCTCTGACTTGAGCGTCGATTTTTGTGAT
GCTCGTCAGGGGGGCGGAGCCTATGGAAAAACGCCAGCAACGCGGCCTTTTTACGGTTCCTGGCCTTTTG
CTGGCCTTTTGCTCACATGTTCTTTCCTGCGTTATCCCCTGATTCTGTGGATAACCGTATTACCGCCTTT
GAGTGAGCTGATACCGCTCGCCGCAGCCGAACGACCGAGCGCAGCGAGTCAGTGAGCGAGGAAGCGGAAG
AGCGCCTGATGCGGTATTTTCTCCTTACGCATCTGTGCGGTATTTCACACCGCAATGGTGCACTCTCAGT
ACAATCTGCTCTGATGCCGCATAGTTAAGCCAGTATACACTCCGCTATCGCTACGTGACTGGGTCATGGC
TGCGCCCCGACACCCGCCAACACCCGCTGACGCGCCCTGACGGGCTTGTCTGCTCCCGGCATCCGCTTAC
AGACAAGCTGTGACCGTCTCCGGGAGCTGCATGTGTCAGAGGTTTTCACCGTCATCACCGAAACGCGCGA
GGCAGCTGCGGTAAAGCTCATCAGCGTGGTCGTGAAGCGATTCACAGATGTCTGCCTGTTCATCCGCGTC
CAGCTCGTTGAGTTTCTCCAGAAGCGTTAATGTCTGGCTTCTGATAAAGCGGGCCATGTTAAGGGCGGTT
TTTTCCTGTTTGGTCACTGATGCCTCCGTGTAAGGGGGATTTCTGTTCATGGGGGTAATGATACCGATGA
AACGAGAGAGGATGCTCACGATACGGGTTACTGATGATGAACATGCCCGGTTACTGGAACGTTGTGAGGG
TAAACAACTGGCGGTATGGATGCGGCGGGACCAGAGAAAAATCACTCAGGGTCAATGCCAGCGCTTCGTT
AATACAGATGTAGGTGTTCCACAGGGTAGCCAGCAGCATCCTGCGATGCAGATCCGGAACATAATGGTGC
AGGGCGCTGACTTCCGCGTTTCCAGACTTTACGAAACACGGAAACCGAAGACCATTCATGTTGTTGCTCA
GGTCGCAGACGTTTTGCAGCAGCAGTCGCTTCACGTTCGCTCGCGTATCGGTGATTCATTCTGCTAACCA
GTAAGGCAACCCCGCCAGCCTAGCCGGGTCCTCAACGACAGGAGCACGATCATGCGCACCCGTGGGGCCG
CCATGCCGGCGATAATGGCCTGCTTCTCGCCGAAACGTTTGGTGGCGGGACCAGTGACGAAGGCTTGAGC
GAGGGCGTGCAAGATTCCGAATACCGCAAGCGACAGGCCGATCATCGTCGCGCTCCAGCGAAAGCGGTCC
TCGCCGAAAATGACCCAGAGCGCTGCCGGCACCTGTCCTACGAGTTGCATGATAAAGAAGACAGTCATAA
GTGCGGCGACGATAGTCATGCCCCGCGCCCACCGGAAGGAGCTGACTGGGTTGAAGGCTCTCAAGGGCAT
CGGTCGAGATCCCGGTGCCTAATGAGTGAGCTAACTTACATTAATTGCGTTGCGCTCACTGCCCGCTTTC
CAGTCGGGAAACCTGTCGTGCCAGCTGCATTAATGAATCGGCCAACGCGCGGGGAGAGGCGGTTTGCGTA
TTGGGCGCCAGGGTGGTTTTTCTTTTCACCAGTGAGACGGGCAACAGCTGATTGCCCTTCACCGCCTGGC
CCTGAGAGAGTTGCAGCAAGCGGTCCACGCTGGTTTGCCCCAGCAGGCGAAAATCCTGTTTGATGGTGGT
TAACGGCGGGATATAACATGAGCTGTCTTCGGTATCGTCGTATCCCACTACCGAGATATCCGCACCAACG
CGCAGCCCGGACTCGGTAATGGCGCGCATTGCGCCCAGCGCCATCTGATCGTTGGCAACCAGCATCGCAG
TGGGAACGATGCCCTCATTCAGCATTTGCATGGTTTGTTGAAAACCGGACATGGCACTCCAGTCGCCTTC
CCGTTCCGCTATCGGCTGAATTTGATTGCGAGTGAGATATTTATGCCAGCCAGCCAGACGCAGACGCGCC
GAGACAGAACTTAATGGGCCCGCTAACAGCGCGATTTGCTGGTGACCCAATGCGACCAGATGCTCCACGC
CCAGTCGCGTACCGTCTTCATGGGAGAAAATAATACTGTTGATGGGTGTCTGGTCAGAGACATCAAGAAA
TAACGCCGGAACATTAGTGCAGGCAGCTTCCACAGCAATGGCATCCTGGTCATCCAGCGGATAGTTAATG
ATCAGCCCACTGACGCGTTGCGCGAGAAGATTGTGCACCGCCGCTTTACAGGCTTCGACGCCGCTTCGTT
CTACCATCGACACCACCACGCTGGCACCCAGTTGATCGGCGCGAGATTTAATCGCCGCGACAATTTGCGA
CGGCGCGTGCAGGGCCAGACTGGAGGTGGCAACGCCAATCAGCAACGACTGTTTGCCCGCCAGTTGTTGT
GCCACGCGGTTGGGAATGTAATTCAGCTCCGCCATCGCCGCTTCCACTTTTTCCCGCGTTTTCGCAGAAA
CGTGGCTGGCCTGGTTCACCACGCGGGAAACGGTCTGATAAGAGACACCGGCATACTCTGCGACATCGTA
TAACGTTACTGGTTTCACATTCACCACCCTGAATTGACTCTCTTCCGGGCGCTATCATGCCATACCGCGA
AAGGTTTTGCGCCATTCGATGGTGTCCGGGATCTCGACGCTCTCCCTTATGCGACTCCTGCATTAGGAAG
CAGCCCAGTAGTAGGTTGAGGCCGTTGAGCACCGCCGCCGCAAGGAATGGTGCATGCAAGGAGATGGCGC
CCAACAGTCCCCCGGCCACGGGGCCTGCCACCATACCCACGCCGAAACAAGCGCTCATGAGCCCGAAGTG
GCGAGCCCGATCTTCCCCATCGGTGATGTCGGCGATATAGGCGCCAGCAACCGCACCTGTGGCGCCGGTG
ATGCCGGCCACGATGCGTCCGGCGTAGAGGATCGAGATCTCGATCCCGCGAAATTAATACGACTCACTAT
AGGGGAATTGTGAGCGGATAACAATTCCCCTCTAGAAATAATTTTGTTTAACTTTAAGAAGGAGATATAC
CATGGGCAGCAGCCATCATCATCATCATCACGATTACGATATCCCAACGACCGAAAACCTTTACTTCCAG
GGCCATATGACATCGCGGAGATGGTTTCACCCAAATATCACTGGTGTGGAGGCAGAAAACCTACTGTTGA
CAAGAGGAGTTGATGGCAGTTTTTTGGCAAGGCCTAGTAAAAGTAACCCTGGAGACTTCACACTTTCCGT
TAGAAGAAATGGAGCTGTCACCCACATCAAGATTCAGAACACTGGTGATTACTATGACCTGTATGGAGGG
GAGAAATTTGCCACTTTGGCTGAGTTGGTCCAGTATTACATGGAACATCACGGGCAATTAAAAGAGAAGA
ATGGAGATGTCATTGAGCTTAAATATCCTCTGAACTGTGCAGATCCTACCTCTGAAAGGTGGTTTCATGG
ACATCTCTCTGGGAAAGAAGCAGAGAAATTATTAACTGAAAAAGGAAAACATGGTAGTTTTCTTGTACGA
GAGAGCCAGAGCCACCCTGGAGATTTTGTTCTTTCTGTGCGCACTGGTGATGACAAAGGGGAGAGCAATG
ACGGCAAGTCTAAAGTGACCCATGTTATGATTCGCTGTCAGGAACTGAAATACGACGTTGGTGGAGGAGA
ACGGTTTGATTCTTTGACAGATCTTGTGGAACATTATAAGAAGAATCCTATGGTGGAAACATTGGGTACA
GTACTACAACTCAAGCAGCCCCTTAACACGACTCGTATAAATGCTGCTGAAATAGAAAGCAGAGTTCGAG
AACTAAGCAAATTAGCTGAGACCACAGATAAAGTCAAACAAGGCTTTTGGGAAGAATTTGAGACACTACA
ACAACAGGAGTGCAAACTTCTCTACAGCCGAAAAGAGGGTCAAAGGCAAGAAAACAAAAACAAAAATAGA
TATAAAAACATCCTGCCCTTTGATCATACCAGGGTTGTCCTACACGATGGTGATCCCAATGAGCCTGTTT
CAGATTACATCAATGCAAATATCATCATGCCTGAATTTGAAACCAAGTGCAACAATTCAAAGCCCAAAAA
GAGTTACATTGCCACACAAGGCTGCCTGCAAAACACGGTGAATGACTTTTGGCGGATGGTGTTCCAAGAA
AACTCCCGAGTGATTGTCATGACAACGAAAGAAGTGGAGAGAGGAAAGAGTAAATGTGTCAAATACTGGC
CTGATGAGTATGCTCTAAAAGAATATGGCGTCATGCGTGTTAGGAACGTCAAAGAAAGCGCCGCTCATGA
CTATACGCTAAGAGAACTTAAACTTTCAAAGGTTGGACAAGGGAATACGGAGAGAACGGTCTGGCAATAC
CACTTTCGGACCTGGCCGGACCACGGCGTGCCCAGCGACCCTGGGGGCGTGCTGGACTTCCTGGAGGAGG
TGCACCATAAGCAGGAGAGCATCATGGATGCAGGGCCGGTCGTGGTGCACTGCAGTGCTGGAATTGGCCG
GACAGGGACGTTCATTGTGATTGATATTCTTATTGACATCATCAGAGAGAAAGGTGTTGACTGCGATATT
GACGTTCCCAAAACCATCCAGATGGTGCGGTCTCAGAGGTCAGGGATGGTCCAGAAAGAAGCACAGTACC
GATTTATCTATATGGCGGTCCAGCATTATATTGAAACACTACAGCGCAGGATTGAAGAAGAGCAGAAAAG
CAAGAGGAAAGGGCACGAATATACAAATATTAAGTATTCTCTAGCGGACCAGACGAGTGGAGATCAGAGC
CCTCTCCCGCCTTGTACTCCAACGCCACCCTGTGCAGAAATGAGAGAAGACAGTGCTAGAGTCTATGAAA
ACGTGGGCCTGATGCAACAGCAGAAAAGTTTCAGATAGGGATCCGAATTCGAGCTCCGTCGACAAGCTTG
CGGCCGCACTCGAGCACCACCACCACCACCACTGAGATCCGGCTGCTAACAAAGCCCGAAAGGAAGCTGA
GTTGGCTGCTGCCACCGCTGAGCAATAACTAGCATAACCCCTTGGGGCCTCTAAACGGGTCTTGAGGGGT
TTTTTGCTGAAAGGAGGAACTATATCCGGATTGGCGAATGGG
[124 nt withheld, positions 5643-5766]
C
[91 nt withheld, positions 5768-5858]
A
[49 nt withheld, positions 5860-5908]
CCTTTGACGTTGGAGTCCACGTTCTTT
[37 nt withheld, positions 5936-5972]
ACCCTATCTCGGTCTATTCTTTTGATTTATAAGGGATTTTGCCGATTTCGGCCTATTGGTTAAAAAATGA
GCTGATTTAACAAAAATTTAACGCGAATTTTAACAAAATATTAACGCTTACAATTTAGGTGGCACTTTTC
GGGGAAATGTGCGCGGAACCCCTATTTGTTTATTTTTCTAAATACATTCAAATATGTATCCGCTCATGAA
TTAATTCTTAGAAAAACTCATCGAGCATCAAATGAAACTGCAATTTATTCATATCAGGATTATCAATACC
ATATTTTTGAAAAAGCCGTTTCTGTAATGAAGGAGAAAACTCACCGAGGCAGTTCCATAGGATGGCAAGA
TCCTGGTATCGGTCTGCGATTCCGACTCGTCCAACATCAATACAACCTATTAATTTCCCCTCGTCAAAAA
TAAGGTTATCAAGTGAGAAATCACCATGAGTGACGACTGAATCCGGTGAGAATGGCAAAAGTTTATGCAT
TTCTTTCCAGACTTGTTCAACAGGCCAGCCATTACGCTCGTCATCAAAATCACTCGCATCAACCAAACCG
TTATTCATTCGTGATTGCGCCTGAGCGAGACGAAATACGCGATCGCTGTTAAAAGGACAATTACAAACAG
GAATCGAATGCAACCGGCGCAGGAACACTGCCAGCGCATCAACAATATTTTCACCTGAATCAGGATATTC
TTCTAATACCTGGAATGCTGTTTTCCCGGGGATCGCAGTGGTGAGTAACCATGCATCATCAGGAGTACGG
ATAAAATGCTTGATGGTCGGAAGAGGCATAAATTCCGTCAGCCAGTTTAGTCTGACCATCTCATCTGTAA
CATCATTGGCAACGCTACCTTTGCCATGTTTCAGAAACAACTCTGGCGCATCGGGCTTCCCATACAATCG
ATAGATTGTCGCACCTGATTGCCCGACATTATCGCGAGCCCATTTATACCCATATAAATCAGCATCCATG
TTGGAATTTAATCGCGGCCTAGAGCAAGACGTTTCCCGTTGAATATGGCTCATAACACCCCTTGTATTAC
TGTTTATGTAAGCAGACAGTTTTATTGTTCATGACCAAAATCCCTTAACGTGAGTTTTCGTTCCACTGAG
CGTCAGACCCCGTAGAAAAGATCAAAGGATCTTC
Features (pLannotate 1.2.2; 20 found; start..end, strand, type, name):
      1..589     +  rep_origin     ori: high-copy-number ColE1/pMB1/pBR322/pUC origin of replication
    775..914     -  misc_feature   bom: basis of mobility region from pBR322
   1016..1207    -  CDS            rop: Rop protein, which maintains plasmids at low copy number; rop
   1224..1604    +  CDS            YPB1_ECOLX: Protein predicted: Swiss-Prot protein existence level 4. From Escherichia coli.
   1676..1967    -  CDS            TcR (fragment): tetracycline efflux protein; tet; confers resistance to tetracycline
   1982..2003    -  protein_bind   CAP binding site: CAP binding activates transcription in the presence of cAMP. E. coli catabolite activator protein
   2016..3098    -  CDS            lacI: lac repressor; lacI; The lac repressor binds to the lac operator to inhibit transcription in E. coli. This inhibition can be relieved by adding lactose or isopropyl-β-D-thiogalactopyranoside (IPTG).
   3099..3176    -  promoter       lacI promoter: lacI
   3184..3463    -  CDS            TcR (fragment): tetracycline efflux protein; tet; confers resistance to tetracycline
   3485..3503    +  promoter       T7 promoter: promoter for bacteriophage T7 RNA polymerase
   3504..3528    +  protein_bind   lac operator: The lac repressor binds to the lac operator to inhibit transcription in E. coli. This inhibition can be relieved by adding lactose or isopropyl-β-D-thiogalactopyranoside (IPTG). lac repressor encoded by lacI
   3543..3565    +  RBS            RBS: efficient ribosome binding site from bacteriophage T7 gene 10 (Olins and Rangwala, 1989)
   3584..3600    +  CDS            capTEV™ (fragment): composite tag for in vivo biotinylation, TEV protease cleavage, and 6xHis tagging
   3647..5425    +  CDS            PTPN11: PTN11_HUMAN - Also known as PTP2C, SHPTP2. Experimental evidence at protein level: Swiss-Prot protein existence level 1. Acts downstream of various receptor and cytoplasmic protein tyrosine kinases to participate in the signal transduction from the cell surface to the nucleus (PubMed:10655584, PubMed:18559669, PubMed:18829466, PubMed:26742426, PubMed:28074573). Positively regulates MAPK signal transduction pathway (PubMed:28074573). Dephosphorylates GAB1, ARHGAP35 and EGFR (PubMed:28074573). Dephosphorylates ROCK2 at 'Tyr-722' resulting in stimulation of its RhoA binding activity (PubMed:18559
   5475..5492    +  CDS            9xHis (fragment): 9xHis affinity tag
   5502..5551    +  CDS            SET1 (fragment): solubility-enhancement tag derived from T7 phage gene 10B
   5559..5606    +  terminator     T7 terminator: transcription terminator for bacteriophage T7 RNA polymerase
   5643..6071    +  rep_origin     f1 ori (sequence partly withheld): f1 bacteriophage origin of replication; arrow indicates direction of (+) strand synthesis
   6124..6181    +  promoter       AmpR promoter (fragment): bla
   6190..7005    -  CDS            KanR: aminoglycoside phosphotransferase; aph(3')-Ia; confers resistance to kanamycin in bacteria or G418 (Geneticin®) in eukaryotes
