[The description below was written by a language model from this plasmid's Addgene catalogue record and pLannotate feature annotations shown in this document.]
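Description:
pET-28b His6-TEV-SHP2-FL(T507K) is a bacterial expression plasmid built on the pET-28b backbone for producing recombinant full-length human SHP2, the protein tyrosine phosphatase encoded by PTPN11, carrying the T507K substitution. It replicates in E. coli from a ColE1/pBR322-type origin accompanied by the bom region and the rop gene, which holds copy number down, consistent with the low-copy designation in the record. Selection is by kanamycin through an aminoglycoside phosphotransferase gene. An f1 phage origin is also present, and short tetracycline-resistance fragments flanking the lacI region appear to be non-functional backbone remnants.

The expression cassette follows the standard pET arrangement: a T7 promoter immediately followed by a lac operator, the efficient ribosome binding site from T7 gene 10, the coding region, and a T7 terminator. The plasmid-borne lacI gene supplies repressor so that transcription stays off until IPTG is added, and expression requires a host that provides T7 RNA polymerase. The PTPN11 open reading frame is preceded by an N-terminal 6xHis tag and, as the name indicates, a TEV protease site, allowing nickel-affinity purification followed by tag removal; the annotation software detects only a short tag fragment in this region. A His-coding fragment annotated downstream of the insert corresponds to the vector's native C-terminal tag region; the record lists only the N-terminal tag, so it is presumably not translated.

The insert was introduced by Gibson assembly. The stated purpose is production of His-tagged full-length SHP2, and the associated work concerns deep mutational scanning of SHP2 regulation and pathogenicity, suggesting use of the purified T507K variant in biochemical characterisation.
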