Addgene plasmid #245213: pET-28b His6-TEV-SHP2-FL(T507K)
Purpose: Production of His-tagged full-length SHP2
Depositing lab: Neel Shah. Depositing organization: Columbia University. Publication: Deep mutational scanning of the multi-domain phosphatase SHP2 reveals mechanisms of regulation and pathogenicity. Jiang Z, van Vlimmeren AE, Karandur D, Semmelman A, Shah NH. Nat Commun. 2025 Jul 1;16(1):5464. doi: 10.1038/s41467-025-60641-4. PubMed 40595497.
Backbone
  Vector backbone: pET
  Vector type: Bacterial Expression
Growth in bacteria
  Bacterial resistance: Kanamycin, 50 μg/mL
  Growth temperature: 37°C
  Growth strain: DH5alpha
  Copy number: Low Copy
Gene/Insert
  Gene/Insert name: SHP2 full-length
  Species: H. sapiens (human)
  Mutation: T507K
  Tag / fusion protein: 6xHis (N terminal on insert)
  Cloning method: Gibson Cloning
Terms and licenses: Academic/Nonprofit Terms; Industry Terms: Not Available to Industry
How to cite: pET-28b His6-TEV-SHP2-FL(T507K) was a gift from Neel Shah (Addgene plasmid # 245213 ; http://n2t.net/addgene:245213 ; RRID:Addgene_245213)
